Addgene plasmid #134434: pFA6a-S6:kanMX6
Purpose: PCR-based C-terminal S6 tag
Depositing lab: Robert Tomko. Depositing organization: Florida State University, Tallahassee. Publication: A suite of PCR-based peptide tagging plasmids to permit epitope-targeted enzymatic functionalization of yeast proteins. Nemec AA, Tomko RJ Jr. Yeast. 2020 May 13. doi: 10.1002/yea.3471. PubMed 32401365.
Backbone
  Vector backbone: pFA6a-kanMX6
  Vector type: PCR-based tagging in yeast
  Selectable markers: Neomycin (select with G418)
Growth in bacteria
  Bacterial resistance: Ampicillin, 100 μg/mL
  Growth temperature: 37°C
  Growth strain: DH5alpha
  Copy number: High Copy
Gene/Insert
  Gene/Insert name: S6
  Species: Synthetic
  Cloning method: Restriction Enzyme; 5′ cloning site PacI (not destroyed); 3′ cloning site AscI (not destroyed)
Terms and licenses: Academic/Nonprofit Terms; Industry Terms
How to cite: pFA6a-S6:kanMX6 was a gift from Robert Tomko (Addgene plasmid # 134434 ; http://n2t.net/addgene:134434 ; RRID:Addgene_134434)
