[The description below was written by a language model from this plasmid's Addgene catalogue record and pLannotate feature annotations shown in this document.]
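Description:
pFA6a-S6:kanMX6 is a PCR template plasmid for adding a C-terminal S6 peptide tag to proteins at their chromosomal loci in yeast. It is built on the pFA6a-kanMX6 backbone and is not meant to replicate in yeast: the feature table shows no yeast origin or centromere. In E. coli it is maintained as a high-copy plasmid through a ColE1/pUC-type origin and selected with ampicillin via the β-lactamase gene and its native promoter. Short fragments annotated as rop, bom and lacI appear to be backbone remnants rather than functional elements, and SP6 and T7 promoters flank the tagging module as is typical of this vector family.

The payload is a synthetic S6 coding sequence cloned between PacI and AscI sites, both of which are preserved. The automated annotation did not label the tag itself, but the gap between the SP6 promoter and the ADH1 terminator is consistent with its position. Downstream of the tag lie the S. cerevisiae ADH1 terminator, which supplies transcription termination for the tagged gene, and the kanMX cassette, which confers G418 resistance in yeast. In use, the tag-terminator-marker module is amplified with primers carrying homology to the 3′ end of a target open reading frame, and the product is integrated by homologous recombination so that the protein is expressed from its own promoter with the S6 tag fused in frame. According to the associated publication title, the plasmid belongs to a suite of peptide-tagging templates designed to permit epitope-targeted enzymatic functionalization of yeast proteins. The record does not specify the enzyme or labels involved.
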