Features (pLannotate 1.2.2; 10 found; start..end, strand, type, name):
    684..1544    -  CDS            AmpR: β-lactamase; bla; confers resistance to ampicillin, carbenicillin, and related antibiotics
   1545..1649    -  promoter       AmpR promoter: bla
   1744..1779    +  CDS            rop (fragment): Rop protein, which maintains plasmids at low copy number; rop
   1881..1932    +  misc_feature   bom (fragment): basis of mobility region from pBR322
   1995..2013    +  promoter       SP6 promoter: promoter for bacteriophage SP6 RNA polymerase
   2132..2319    +  terminator     ADH1 terminator: S. cerevisiae ADH1; transcription terminator for the S. cerevisiae alcohol dehydrogenase 1 (ADH1) gene
   2394..3750    +  gene           kanMX: yeast selectable marker conferring kanamycin resistance (Wach et al., 1994)
   3855..3873    -  promoter       T7 promoter: promoter for bacteriophage T7 RNA polymerase
   3895..3948    -  CDS            lacI (fragment): lac repressor; lacI; The lac repressor binds to the lac operator to inhibit transcription in E. coli. This inhibition can be relieved by adding lactose or isopropyl-β-D-thiogalactopyranoside (IPTG).
   4131..513     -  rep_origin     ori (across the origin): high-copy-number ColE1/pMB1/pBR322/pUC origin of replication
>Addgene plasmid #134434 | pFA6a-S6:kanMX6 | addgene full sequence | sequence record 271011 | Addgene NGS Result
CTATAAAGATACCAGGCGTTTCCCCCTGGAAGCTCCCTCGTGCGCTCTCCTGTTCCGACCCTGCCGCTTA
CCGGATACCTGTCCGCCTTTCTCCCTTCGGGAAGCGTGGCGCTTTCTCATAGCTCACGCTGTAGGTATCT
CAGTTCGGTGTAGGTCGTTCGCTCCAAGCTGGGCTGTGTGCACGAACCCCCCGTTCAGCCCGACCGCTGC
GCCTTATCCGGTAACTATCGTCTTGAGTCCAACCCGGTAAGACACGACTTATCGCCACTGGCAGCAGCCA
CTGGTAACAGGATTAGCAGAGCGAGGTATGTAGGCGGTGCTACAGAGTTCTTGAAGTGGTGGCCTAACTA
CGGCTACACTAGAAGAACAGTATTTGGTATCTGCGCTCTGCTGAAGCCAGTTACCTTCGGAAAAAGAGTT
GGTAGCTCTTGATCCGGCAAACAAACCACCGCTGGTAGCGGTGGTTTTTTTGTTTGCAAGCAGCAGATTA
CGCGCAGAAAAAAAGGATCTCAAGAAGATCCTTTGATCTTTTCTACGGGGTCTGACGCTCAGTGGAACGA
AAACTCACGTTAAGGGATTTTGGTCATGAGATTATCAAAAAGGATCTTCACCTAGATCCTTTTAAATTAA
AAATGAAGTTTTAAATCAATCTAAAGTATATATGAGTAAACTTGGTCTGACAGTTACCAATGCTTAATCA
GTGAGGCACCTATCTCAGCGATCTGTCTATTTCGTTCATCCATAGTTGCCTGACTCCCCGTCGTGTAGAT
AACTACGATACGGGAGGGCTTACCATCTGGCCCCAGTGCTGCAATGATACCGCGAGACCCACGCTCACCG
GCTCCAGATTTATCAGCAATAAACCAGCCAGCCGGAAGGGCCGAGCGCAGAAGTGGTCCTGCAACTTTAT
CCGCCTCCATCCAGTCTATTAATTGTTGCCGGGAAGCTAGAGTAAGTAGTTCGCCAGTTAATAGTTTGCG
CAACGTTGTTGCCATTGCTACAGGCATCGTGGTGTCACGCTCGTCGTTTGGTATGGCTTCATTCAGCTCC
GGTTCCCAACGATCAAGGCGAGTTACATGATCCCCCATGTTGTGCAAAAAAGCGGTTAGCTCCTTCGGTC
CTCCGATCGTTGTCAGAAGTAAGTTGGCCGCAGTGTTATCACTCATGGTTATGGCAGCACTGCATAATTC
TCTTACTGTCATGCCATCCGTAAGATGCTTTTCTGTGACTGGTGAGTACTCAACCAAGTCATTCTGAGAA
TAGTGTATGCGGCGACCGAGTTGCTCTTGCCCGGCGTCAATACGGGATAATACCGCGCCACATAGCAGAA
CTTTAAAAGTGCTCATCATTGGAAAACGTTCTTCGGGGCGAAAACTCTCAAGGATCTTACCGCTGTTGAG
ATCCAGTTCGATGTAACCCACTCGTGCACCCAACTGATCTTCAGCATCTTTTACTTTCACCAGCGTTTCT
GGGTGAGCAAAAACAGGAAGGCAAAATGCCGCAAAAAAGGGAATAAGGGCGACACGGAAATGTTGAATAC
TCATACTCTTCCTTTTTCAATATTATTGAAGCATTTATCAGGGTTATTGTCTCATGAGCGGATACATATT
TGAATGTATTTAGAAAAATAAACAAATAGGGGTTCCGCGCACATTTCCCCGAAAAGTGCCACCTGACGTC
TAAGAAACCATTATTATCATGACATTAACCTATAAAAATAGGCGTATCACGAGGCCCTTTCGTCTCGCGC
GTTTCGGTGATGACGGTGAAAACCTCTGACACATGCAGCTCCCGGAGACGGTCACAGCTTGTCTGTAAGC
GGATGCCGGGAGCAGACAAGCCCGTCAGGGCGCGTCAGCGGGTGTTGGCGGGTGTCGGGGCTGGCTTAAC
TATGCGGCATCAGAGCAGATTGTACTGAGAGTGCACCATATGGACATATTGTCGTTAGAACGCGGCTACA
ATTAATACATAACCTTATGTATCATACACATACGATTTAGGTGACACTATAGAACGCGGCCGCCAGCTGA
AGCTTCGTACGCTGCAGGTCGACGGATCCCCGGGTTAATTAAGGGGATAGCTTATCCTGGTTACTTAGAC
TGTTAAACTAAGGCGCGCCACTTCTAAATAAGCGAATTTCTTATGATTTATGATTTTTATTATTAAATAA
GTTATAAAAAAAATAAGTGTATACAAATTTTAAAGTGACTCTTAGGTTTTAAAACGAAAATTCTTATTCT
TGAGTAACTCTTTCCTGTAGGTCAGGTTGCTTTCTCAGGTATAGTATGAGGTCGCTCTTATTGACCACAC
CTCTACCGGCAGATCCGCTAGGGATAACAGGGTAATATAGATCTGTTTAGCTTGCCTCGTCCCCGCCGGG
TCACCCGGCCAGCGACATGGAGGCCCAGAATACCCTCCTTGACAGTCTTGACGTGCGCAGCTCAGGGGCA
TGATGTGACTGTCGCCCGTACATTTAGCCCATACATCCCCATGTATAATCATTTGCATCCATACATTTTG
ATGGCCGCACGGCGCGAAGCAAAAATTACGGCTCCTCGCTGCAGACCTGCGAGCAGGGAAACGCTCCCCT
CACAGACGCGTTGAATTGTCCCCACGCCGCGCCCCTGTAGAGAAATATAAAAGGTTAGGATTTGCCACTG
AGGTTCTTCTTTCATATACTTCCTTTTAAAATCTTGCTAGGATACAGTTCTCACATCACATCCGAACATA
AACAACCATGGGTAAGGAAAAGACTCACGTTTCGAGGCCGCGATTAAATTCCAACATGGATGCTGATTTA
TATGGGTATAAATGGGCTCGCGATAATGTCGGGCAATCAGGTGCGACAATCTATCGATTGTATGGGAAGC
CCGATGCGCCAGAGTTGTTTCTGAAACATGGCAAAGGTAGCGTTGCCAATGATGTTACAGATGAGATGGT
CAGACTAAACTGGCTGACGGAATTTATGCCTCTTCCGACCATCAAGCATTTTATCCGTACTCCTGATGAT
GCATGGTTACTCACCACTGCGATCCCCGGCAAAACAGCATTCCAGGTATTAGAAGAATATCCTGATTCAG
GTGAAAATATTGTTGATGCGCTGGCAGTGTTCCTGCGCCGGTTGCATTCGATTCCTGTTTGTAATTGTCC
TTTTAACAGCGATCGCGTATTTCGTCTCGCTCAGGCGCAATCACGAATGAATAACGGTTTGGTTGATGCG
AGTGATTTTGATGACGAGCGTAATGGCTGGCCTGTTGAACAAGTCTGGAAAGAAATGCATAAGCTTTTGC
CATTCTCACCGGATTCAGTCGTCACTCATGGTGATTTCTCACTTGATAACCTTATTTTTGACGAGGGGAA
ATTAATAGGTTGTATTGATGTTGGACGAGTCGGAATCGCAGACCGATACCAGGATCTTGCCATCCTATGG
AACTGCCTCGGTGAGTTTTCTCCTTCATTACAGAAACGGCTTTTTCAAAAATATGGTATTGATAATCCTG
ATATGAATAAATTGCAGTTTCATTTGATGCTCGATGAGTTTTTCTAATCAGTACTGACAATAAAAAGATT
CTTGTTTTCAAGAACTTGTCATTTGTATAGTTTTTTTATATTGTAGTTGTTCTATTTTAATCAAATGTTA
GCGTGATTTATATTTTTTTTCGCCTCGACATCATCTGCCCAGATGCGAAGTTAAGTGCGCAGAAAGTAAT
ATCATGCGTCAATCGTATGTGAATGCTGGTCGCTATACTGCTGTCGATTCGATACTAACGCCGCCATCCA
GTTTAAACGAGCTCGAATTCATCGATGATATCAGATCCACTAGTGGCCTATGCGGCCGCGGATCTGCCGG
TCTCCCTATAGTGAGTCGTATTAATTTCGATAAGCCAGGTTAACCTGCATTAATGAATCGGCCAACGCGC
GGGGAGAGGCGGTTTGCGTATTGGGCGCTCTTCCGCTTCCTCGCTCACTGACTCGCTGCGCTCGGTCGTT
CGGCTGCGGCGAGCGGTATCAGCTCACTCAAAGGCGGTAATACGGTTATCCACAGAATCAGGGGATAACG
CAGGAAAGAACATGTGAGCAAAAGGCCAGCAAAAGGCCAGGAACCGTAAAAAGGCCGCGTTGCTGGCGTT
TTTCCATAGGCTCCGCCCCCCTGACGAGCATCACAAAAATCGACGCTCAAGTCAGAGGTGGCGAAACCCG
ACAGGA
